>Addgene plasmid #98507 | BB1_12_pTEF2 | addgene full sequence | sequence record 191930 | Addgene NGS Result
GTAAAACGACGGCCAGTTTATCTAGTCAGCTTGATTCTAGCTGATCGTGGACCGGAAGGTGAGCCAGTGA
GTTGATTGCAGTCCAGTTACGCTGGAGTCTGAGGCTCGTCCTGAATGATATGCGGCCTCGAATTCGAAGA
CGCGGAGCGGTACTACCATTGACACTACACATCCTTAATTCCAATCCTGTCTGGCCTCCTTCACCTTTTA
ACCATCTTGCCCATTCCAACTCGTGTCAGATTGCGTATCAAGTGAAAAAAAAAAAATTTTAAATCTTTAA
CCCAATCAGGTAATAACTGTCGCCTCTTTTATCTGCCGCACTGCATGAGGTGTCCCCTTAGTGGGAAAGA
GTACTGAGCCAACCCTGGAGGACAGCAAGGGAAAAATACCTACAACTTGCTTCATAATGGTCGTAAAAAC
AATCCTTGTCGGATATAAGTGTTGTAGACTGTCCCTTATCCTCTGCGATGTTCTTCCTCTCAAAGTTTGC
GATTTCTCTCTATCAGAATTGCCATCAAGAGACTCAGGACTAATTTCGCAGTCCCACACGCACTCGTACA
TGATTGGCTGAAATTTCCCTAAAGAATTTCTTTTTCACGAAAATTTTTTTTTTACACAAGATTTTCAGCA
GATATAAAATGGAGAGCAGGACCTCCGCTGTGACTCTTCTTTTTTTTCTTTTATTCTCACTACATACATT
TTAGTTATTCGCCAACATGGCGTCTTCGAATTCGCGCGTGATCTTACGGCATTATACGTATGATCGGTCC
ACGATCAGCTAGATTATCTAGTCAGCTTGATGTCATAGCTGTTTCCTGAGGCTCAATACTGACCATTTAA
ATCATACCTGACCTCCATAGCAGAAAGTCAAAAGCCTCCGACCGGAGGCTTTTGACTTGATCGGCACGTA
AGAGGTTCCAACTTTCACCATAATGAAATAAGATCACTACCGGGCGTATTTTTTGAGTTATCGAGATTTT
CAGGAGCTAAGGAAGCTAAAATGAGCCATATTCAACGGGAAACGTCTTGCTTGAAGCCGCGATTAAATTC
CAACATGGATGCTGATTTATATGGGTATAAATGGGCTCGCGATAATGTCGGGCAATCAGGTGCGACAATC
TATCGATTGTATGGGAAGCCCGATGCGCCAGAGTTGTTTCTGAAACATGGCAAAGGTAGCGTTGCCAATG
ATGTTACAGATGAGATGGTCAGGCTAAACTGGCTGACGGAATTTATGCCTCTTCCGACCATCAAGCATTT
TATCCGTACTCCTGATGATGCATGGTTACTCACCACTGCGATCCCAGGGAAAACAGCATTCCAGGTATTA
GAAGAATATCCTGATTCAGGTGAAAATATTGTTGATGCGCTGGCAGTGTTCCTGCGCCGGTTGCATTCGA
TTCCTGTTTGTAATTGTCCTTTTAACGGCGATCGCGTATTTCGTCTCGCTCAGGCGCAATCACGAATGAA
TAACGGTTTGGTTGGTGCGAGTGATTTTGATGACGAGCGTAATGGCTGGCCTGTTGAACAAGTCTGGAAA
GAAATGCATAAACTCTTGCCATTCTCACCGGATTCAGTCGTCACTCATGGTGATTTCTCACTTGATAACC
TTATTTTTGACGAGGGGAAATTAATAGGTTGTATTGATGTTGGACGAGTCGGAATCGCAGACCGATACCA
GGATCTTGCCATCCTATGGAACTGCCTCGGTGAGTTTTCTCCTTCATTACAGAAACGGCTTTTTCAAAAA
TATGGTATTGATAATCCTGATATGAATAAATTGCAGTTTCACTTGATGCTCGATGAGTTTTTCTAATGAG
GACCTAAATGTAATCACCTGGCTCACCTTCGGGTGGGCCTTTCTGCGTTGCTGGCGTTTTTCCATAGGCT
CCGCCCCCCTGACGAGCATCACAAAAATCGATGCTCAAGTCAGAGGTGGCGAAACCCGACAGGACTATAA
AGATACCAGGCGTTTCCCCCTGGAAGCTCCCTCGTGCGCTCTCCTGTTCCGACCCTGCCGCTTACCGGAT
ACCTGTCCGCCTTTCTCCCTTCGGGAAGCGTGGCGCTTTCTCATAGCTCACGCTGTAGGTATCTCAGTTC
GGTGTAGGTCGTTCGCTCCAAGCTGGGCTGTGTGCACGAACCCCCCGTTCAGCCCGACCGCTGCGCCTTA
TCCGGTAACTATCGTCTTGAGTCCAACCCGGTAAGACACGACTTATCGCCACTGGCAGCAGCCACTGGTA
ACAGGATTAGCAGAGCGAGGTATGTAGGCGGTGCTACAGAGTTCTTGAAGTGGTGGCCTAACTACGGCTA
CACTAGAAGAACAGTATTTGGTATCTGCGCTCTGCTGAAGCCAGTTACCTCGGAAAAAGAGTTGGTAGCT
CTTGATCCGGCAAACAAACCACCGCTGGTAGCGGTGGTTTTTTTGTTTGCAAGCAGCAGATTACGCGCAG
AAAAAAAGGATCTCAAGAAGATCCTTTGATTTTCTACCGAAGAAAGGCCCACCCGT
Features (pLannotate 1.2.2; 7 found; start..end, strand, type, name):
    866..897     +  terminator     tonB terminator: bidirectional E. coli tonB-P14 transcription terminator
    898..1000    +  promoter       cat promoter: promoter of the E. coli cat gene encoding chloramphenicol acetyltransferase
   1001..1816    +  CDS            KanR: aminoglycoside phosphotransferase; aph(3')-Ia; confers resistance to kanamycin in bacteria or G418 (Geneticin®) in eukaryotes
   1840..1867    +  terminator     T7Te terminator: phage T7 early transcription terminator
   1879..2466    -  rep_origin     ori: high-copy-number ColE1/pMB1/pBR322/pUC origin of replication
   2488..1       -  terminator     T3Te terminator (fragment) (across the origin): phage T3 early transcription terminator
   2506..17      -  CDS            lacZα (fragment) (across the origin): LacZα fragment of β-galactosidase; lacZ fragment
