[The description below was written by a language model from this plasmid's Addgene catalogue record and pLannotate feature annotations shown in this document.]
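Description:
BB1_12_pTEF2 is a level-one ("backbone 1") part plasmid from the GoldenPiCS toolkit, a Golden Gate-derived modular cloning system built for synthetic biology in the yeast Pichia pastoris. It is a small, roughly 2.5 kb E. coli storage vector rather than an expression construct in its own right, although the catalogue files it under bacterial expression. It replicates from a high-copy ColE1/pUC-type origin and is selected with kanamycin. Resistance comes from an aph(3')-Ia aminoglycoside phosphotransferase gene that the annotation places downstream of a cat gene promoter. Short transcription terminators (tonB, T7Te and a T3Te fragment) flank the marker and origin, which would insulate these backbone units from the cloning region. A residual lacZα fragment is also detected next to the cloning region.

The payload is a 572 bp TEF2 promoter fragment. The record does not state its source organism explicitly, though the toolkit is built around P. pastoris. The automated feature table does not annotate the promoter, which presumably occupies the unannotated stretch upstream of the tonB terminator. The insert was cloned through BpiI sites that were destroyed in the process, and internal BsaI and BpiI sites were removed from it. This domestication lets the part pass through later Type IIS restriction-ligation steps without being cut. The "12" in the name probably denotes the fusion-site positions that define the promoter slot, though the record does not say so.

In use, the promoter module would be combined with coding-sequence and terminator parts from sister plasmids to assemble transcription units, and subsequently multigene constructs, for expression in Pichia. M13 forward and reverse priming sites flank the insert for sequence verification.
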