Addgene plasmid #98507: BB1_12_pTEF2
Purpose: BB1 with insert: promoter PTEF2
Depositing lab: Brigitte Gasser & Diethard Mattanovich & Michael Sauer. Depositing organization: Universitaet fur Bodenkultur Wien (BOKU-WIEN). Publication: GoldenPiCS: a Golden Gate-derived modular cloning system for applied synthetic biology in the yeast Pichia pastoris. Prielhofer R, Barrero JJ, Steuer S, Gassler T, Zahrl R, Baumann K, Sauer M, Mattanovich D, Gasser B, Marx H. BMC Syst Biol. 2017 Dec 8;11(1):123. doi: 10.1186/s12918-017-0492-3. PubMed 29221460.
Backbone
  Vector backbone: BB1
  Backbone size w/o insert (bp): 1936
  Vector type: Bacterial Expression
Growth in bacteria
  Bacterial resistance: Kanamycin, 50 μg/mL
  Growth temperature: 37°C
  Growth strain: DH10B
  Copy number: High Copy
Gene/Insert
  Gene/Insert name: TEF2 promoter
  Insert size (bp): 572
  Mutation: Internal BsaI and BpiI sites removed from insert
  Cloning method: Restriction Enzyme; 5′ cloning site BpiI (destroyed during cloning); 3′ cloning site BpiI (destroyed during cloning)
  Sequencing primers: 5′ 5'-GTAAAACGACGGCCAGTT-3' (M13-Fwd); 3′ 5´-CAGGAAACAGCTATGAC-3' (M13-Rev)
Terms and licenses: Academic/Nonprofit Terms; Industry Terms: Not Available to Industry
How to cite: BB1_12_pTEF2 was a gift from Brigitte Gasser & Diethard Mattanovich & Michael Sauer (Addgene plasmid # 98507 ; http://n2t.net/addgene:98507 ; RRID:Addgene_98507)
